Addgene plasmid #110506: mCherry-CCDC32
Purpose: Fluorescent CCDC32
Depositing lab: Bernardo Mainou. Depositing organization: Emory University.
Backbone
  Vector backbone: pmCherry-C1
  Backbone size w/o insert (bp): 4700
  Vector type: Mammalian Expression
Growth in bacteria
  Bacterial resistance: Kanamycin, 50 μg/mL
  Growth temperature: 37°C
  Growth strain: DH5alpha
  Copy number: High Copy
Gene/Insert
  Gene/Insert name: CCDC32
  Species: H. sapiens (human)
  Entrez Gene: CCDC32 (a.k.a. C15orf57, CFNDS)
  Tag / fusion protein: mCherry (N terminal on backbone)
  Cloning method: Restriction Enzyme; 5′ cloning site EcoRI (not destroyed); 3′ cloning site BamHI (not destroyed)
  Sequencing primers: 5′ unknown
Terms and licenses: Academic/Nonprofit Terms; Industry Terms: Not Available to Industry
How to cite: mCherry-CCDC32 was a gift from Bernardo Mainou (Addgene plasmid # 110506 ; http://n2t.net/addgene:110506 ; RRID:Addgene_110506)
