[The description below was written by a language model from this plasmid's Addgene catalogue record and pLannotate feature annotations shown in this document.]
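Description:
mCherry-CCDC32 is a mammalian expression plasmid built on the pmCherry-C1 backbone that produces human CCDC32 (also known as C15orf57) as a red fluorescent fusion protein. The full sequenced construct is 5,259 nt. Expression is driven by the human cytomegalovirus immediate early enhancer and promoter, which gives strong constitutive transcription in most mammalian cell lines. The mCherry coding sequence comes first, followed by a short remnant of the multiple cloning site that acts as a linker. The CCDC32 open reading frame was inserted between the EcoRI and BamHI sites, both of which are retained. mCherry therefore sits at the N terminus of CCDC32. The transcript is terminated by the SV40 polyadenylation signal. The small large T antigen fragment annotated just upstream of it is most likely part of the SV40 sequence that carries this signal rather than a functional element.

The plasmid is maintained in E. coli at high copy through a ColE1/pUC-type origin and is selected with kanamycin. A single NeoR/KanR gene (Tn5 aminoglycoside phosphotransferase) serves both hosts. A bacterial bla-type promoter drives it for kanamycin resistance, and the SV40 enhancer/early promoter, paired with the HSV TK polyadenylation signal, drives it in mammalian cells for G418 selection of stable lines. An f1 origin is also present and allows single-stranded DNA production. The short ble and bGH poly(A) fragments appear to be incidental annotation matches within backbone sequence.

The stated purpose is simply fluorescent CCDC32. This fits uses such as transfection to visualise the protein's subcellular localisation and dynamics by live or fixed-cell fluorescence microscopy, or to track expressing cells.
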