Features (pLannotate 1.2.2; 16 found; start..end, strand, type, name):
      1..304     +  enhancer       CMV enhancer: human cytomegalovirus immediate early enhancer
    305..508     +  promoter       CMV promoter: human cytomegalovirus (CMV) immediate early promoter
    559..1266    +  CDS            mCherry: mCherry is a basic (constitutively fluorescent) red fluorescent protein published in 2004, derived from Discosoma sp.. It is reported to be a very rapidly-maturing monomer with low acid sensitivity.
   1267..1302    +  misc_feature   MCS (fragment): multiple cloning site
   1303..1854    +  CDS            CCDC32: CCD32_HUMAN - Also known as C15orf57 Experimental evidence at protein level: Swiss-Prot protein existence level 1. From Homo sapiens (Human).
   1880..1964    +  CDS            large T antigen (fragment): large T antigen from SV40 (simian virus 40)
   1987..2108    +  polyA_signal   SV40 poly(A) signal: SV40 polyadenylation signal
   2142..2570    -  rep_origin     f1 ori (sequence partly withheld): f1 bacteriophage origin of replication; arrow indicates direction of (+) strand synthesis
   2597..2701    +  promoter       AmpR promoter: bla
   2703..3060    +  promoter       SV40 promoter: SV40 enhancer and early promoter
   3095..3889    +  CDS            NeoR/KanR: aminoglycoside phosphotransferase from Tn5; aph(3')-II (or nptII); confers resistance to neomycin, kanamycin, and G418 (Geneticin®)
   3910..4062    +  CDS            ble (fragment): BLE_KLEPN - Experimental evidence at protein level: Swiss-Prot protein existence level 1. Binding protein with a strong affinity to the bleomycin family of antibiotics. Binds to CL990; an antimitotic-antibiotic compound. From Klebsiella pneumoniae.
   4121..4168    +  polyA_signal   HSV TK poly(A) signal: herpes simplex virus thymidine kinase polyadenylation signal (Cole and Stacy, 1985)
   4259..4275    -  polyA_signal   bGH poly(A) signal (fragment): bovine growth hormone polyadenylation signal
   4497..5085    +  rep_origin     ori: high-copy-number ColE1/pMB1/pBR322/pUC origin of replication
   5200..5259    +  enhancer       CMV enhancer (fragment): human cytomegalovirus immediate early enhancer
>Addgene plasmid #110506 | mCherry-CCDC32 | addgene full sequence | sequence record 210721 | Addgene NGS Result
CGTTACATAACTTACGGTAAATGGCCCGCCTGGCTGACCGCCCAACGACCCCCGCCCATTGACGTCAATA
ATGACGTATGTTCCCATAGTAACGCCAATAGGGACTTTCCATTGACGTCAATGGGTGGAGTATTTACGGT
AAACTGCCCACTTGGCAGTACATCAAGTGTATCATATGCCAAGTACGCCCCCTATTGACGTCAATGACGG
TAAATGGCCCGCCTGGCATTATGCCCAGTACATGACCTTATGGGACTTTCCTACTTGGCAGTACATCTAC
GTATTAGTCATCGCTATTACCATGGTGATGCGGTTTTGGCAGTACATCAATGGGCGTGGATAGCGGTTTG
ACTCACGGGGATTTCCAAGTCTCCACCCCATTGACGTCAATGGGAGTTTGTTTTGGCACCAAAATCAACG
GGACTTTCCAAAATGTCGTAACAACTCCGCCCCATTGACGCAAATGGGCGGTAGGCGTGTACGGTGGGAG
GTCTATATAAGCAGAGCTGGTTTAGTGAACCGTCAGATCCGCTAGCGTTTAAACTTAAGCTTGCCACCAT
GGTGAGCAAGGGCGAGGAGGATAACATGGCCATCATCAAGGAGTTCATGCGCTTCAAGGTGCACATGGAG
GGCTCCGTGAACGGCCACGAGTTCGAGATCGAGGGCGAGGGCGAGGGCCGCCCCTACGAGGGCACCCAGA
CCGCCAAGCTGAAGGTGACCAAGGGTGGCCCCCTGCCCTTCGCCTGGGACATCCTGTCCCCTCAGTTCAT
GTACGGCTCCAAGGCCTACGTGAAGCACCCCGCCGACATCCCCGACTACTTGAAGCTGTCCTTCCCCGAG
GGCTTCAAGTGGGAGCGCGTGATGAACTTCGAGGACGGCGGCGTGGTGACCGTGACCCAGGACTCCTCCC
TGCAGGACGGCGAGTTCATCTACAAGGTGAAGCTGCGCGGCACCAACTTCCCCTCCGACGGCCCCGTAAT
GCAGAAGAAGACCATGGGCTGGGAGGCCTCCTCCGAGCGGATGTACCCCGAGGACGGCGCCCTGAAGGGC
GAGATCAAGCAGAGGCTGAAGCTGAAGGACGGCGGCCACTACGACGCTGAGGTCAAGACCACCTACAAGG
CCAAGAAGCCCGTGCAGCTGCCCGGCGCCTACAACGTCAACATCAAGTTGGACATCACCTCCCACAACGA
GGACTACACCATCGTGGAACAGTACGAACGCGCCGAGGGCCGCCACTCCACCGGCGGCATGGACGAGCTG
TACAAGTCCGGACTCAGATCTCGAGCTCAAGCTTCGAATTCTAAAATGTTTGAGAGCGCTGACTCTACAG
CCACAAGATCTGGCCAGGATCTCTGGGCTGAAATTTGTTCCTGTCTGCCAAATCCTGAACAAGAAGATGG
TGCCAACAATGCATTCTCAGACTCCTTTGTGGATTCTTGCCCTGAAGGTGAAGGCCAGAGGGAGGTGGCT
GACTTTGCTGTCCAGCCAGCTGTAAAGCCTTGGGCTCCCTTGCAGGATTCAGAAGTGTATTTAGCATCTC
TAGAGAAGAAGCTAAGAAGAATCAAAGGTTTAAATCAGGAAGTGACTTCCAAGGACATGCTTCGAACTCT
GGCCCAAGCCAAGAAGGAATGCTGGGATCGGTTCCTCCAGGAGAAGTTAGCTTCAGAGTTCTTTGTGGAT
GGACTTGATTCTGATGAGAGCACCTTGGAACATTTCAAGAGGTGGCTCCAGCCAGATAAAGTAGCCGTCA
GCACAGAGGAGGTCCAGTATCTGATTCCTCCAGAGTCACAGGTTGAGAAGCCAGTGGCCGAGGACGAGCC
AGCAGCCGGGGACAAGCCAGCAGCAGCAGAACAGTAAGGATCCACCGGATCTAGATAACTGATCATAATC
AGCCATACCACATTTGTAGAGGTTTTACTTGCTTTAAAAAACCTCCCACACCTCCCCCTGAACCTGAAAC
ATAAAATGAATGCAATTGTTGTTGTTAACTTGTTTATTGCAGCTTATAATGGTTACAAATAAAGCAATAG
CATCACAAATTTCACAAATAAAGCATTTTTTTCACTGCATTCTAGTTGTGGTTTGTCCAAACTCATCAAT
GTATCTTAACGCGTAAATTGTAAGCGTTAATATTTTGTTAAAATTCGCGTTAAATTTTTGTTAAATCAGC
TCATTTTTTAACCAATAGGCCGAAATCGGCAAAATCCCTTATAAATCAAAAGAATAGACCGAGATAGGGT
[37 nt withheld, positions 2241-2277]
AAAGAACGTGGACTCCAACGTCAAAGG
[49 nt withheld, positions 2305-2353]
T
[91 nt withheld, positions 2355-2445]
G
[124 nt withheld, positions 2447-2570]
CAGGTGGCACTTTTCGGGGAAATGTGCGCGGAACCCCTATTTGTTTATTTTTCTAAATACATTCAAATAT
GTATCCGCTCATGAGACAATAACCCTGATAAATGCTTCAATAATATTGAAAAAGGAAGAGTCCTGAGGCG
GAAAGAACCAGCTGTGGAATGTGTGTCAGTTAGGGTGTGGAAAGTCCCCAGGCTCCCCAGCAGGCAGAAG
TATGCAAAGCATGCATCTCAATTAGTCAGCAACCAGGTGTGGAAAGTCCCCAGGCTCCCCAGCAGGCAGA
AGTATGCAAAGCATGCATCTCAATTAGTCAGCAACCATAGTCCCGCCCCTAACTCCGCCCATCCCGCCCC
TAACTCCGCCCAGTTCCGCCCATTCTCCGCCCCATGGCTGACTAATTTTTTTTATTTATGCAGAGGCCGA
GGCCGCCTCGGCCTCTGAGCTATTCCAGAAGTAGTGAGGAGGCTTTTTTGGAGGCCTAGGCTTTTGCAAA
GATCGATCAAGAGACAGGATGAGGATCGTTTCGCATGATTGAACAAGATGGATTGCACGCAGGTTCTCCG
GCCGCTTGGGTGGAGAGGCTATTCGGCTATGACTGGGCACAACAGACAATCGGCTGCTCTGATGCCGCCG
TGTTCCGGCTGTCAGCGCAGGGGCGCCCGGTTCTTTTTGTCAAGACCGACCTGTCCGGTGCCCTGAATGA
ACTGCAAGACGAGGCAGCGCGGCTATCGTGGCTGGCCACGACGGGCGTTCCTTGCGCAGCTGTGCTCGAC
GTTGTCACTGAAGCGGGAAGGGACTGGCTGCTATTGGGCGAAGTGCCGGGGCAGGATCTCCTGTCATCTC
ACCTTGCTCCTGCCGAGAAAGTATCCATCATGGCTGATGCAATGCGGCGGCTGCATACGCTTGATCCGGC
TACCTGCCCATTCGACCACCAAGCGAAACATCGCATCGAGCGAGCACGTACTCGGATGGAAGCCGGTCTT
GTCGATCAGGATGATCTGGACGAAGAGCATCAGGGGCTCGCGCCAGCCGAACTGTTCGCCAGGCTCAAGG
CGAGCATGCCCGACGGCGAGGATCTCGTCGTGACCCATGGCGATGCCTGCTTGCCGAATATCATGGTGGA
AAATGGCCGCTTTTCTGGATTCATCGACTGTGGCCGGCTGGGTGTGGCGGACCGCTATCAGGACATAGCG
TTGGCTACCCGTGATATTGCTGAAGAGCTTGGCGGCGAATGGGCTGACCGCTTCCTCGTGCTTTACGGTA
TCGCCGCTCCCGATTCGCAGCGCATCGCCTTCTATCGCCTTCTTGACGAGTTCTTCTGAGCGGGACTCTG
GGGTTCGAAATGACCGACCAAGCGACGCCCAACCTGCCATCACGAGATTTCGATTCCACCGCCGCCTTCT
ATGAAAGGTTGGGCTTCGGAATCGTTTTCCGGGACGCCGGCTGGATGATCCTCCAGCGCGGGGATCTCAT
GCTGGAGTTCTTCGCCCACCCTAGGGGGAGGCTAACTGAAACACGGAAGGAGACAATACCGGAAGGAACC
CGCGCTATGACGGCAATAAAAAGACAGAATAAAACGCACGGTGTTGGGTCGTTTGTTCATAAACGCGGGG
TTCGGTCCCAGGGCTGGCACTCTGTCGATACCCCACCGAGACCCCATTGGGGCCAATACGCCCGCGTTTC
TTCCTTTTCCCCACCCCACCCCCCAAGTTCGGGTGAAGGCCCAGGGCTCGCAGCCAACGTCGGGGCGGCA
GGCCCTGCCATAGCCTCAGGTTACTCATATATACTTTAGATTGATTTAAAACTTCATTTTTAATTTAAAA
GGATCTAGGTGAAGATCCTTTTTGATAATCTCATGACCAAAATCCCTTAACGTGAGTTTTCGTTCCACTG
AGCGTCAGACCCCGTAGAAAAGATCAAAGGATCTTCTTGAGATCCTTTTTTTCTGCGCGTAATCTGCTGC
TTGCAAACAAAAAAACCACCGCTACCAGCGGTGGTTTGTTTGCCGGATCAAGAGCTACCAACTCTTTTTC
CGAAGGTAACTGGCTTCAGCAGAGCGCAGATACCAAATACTGTTCTTCTAGTGTAGCCGTAGTTAGGCCA
CCACTTCAAGAACTCTGTAGCACCGCCTACATACCTCGCTCTGCTAATCCTGTTACCAGTGGCTGCTGCC
AGTGGCGATAAGTCGTGTCTTACCGGGTTGGACTCAAGACGATAGTTACCGGATAAGGCGCAGCGGTCGG
GCTGAACGGGGGGTTCGTGCACACAGCCCAGCTTGGAGCGAACGACCTACACCGAACTGAGATACCTACA
GCGTGAGCTATGAGAAAGCGCCACGCTTCCCGAAGGGAGAAAGGCGGACAGGTATCCGGTAAGCGGCAGG
GTCGGAACAGGAGAGCGCACGAGGGAGCTTCCAGGGGGAAACGCCTGGTATCTTTATAGTCCTGTCGGGT
TTCGCCACCTCTGACTTGAGCGTCGATTTTTGTGATGCTCGTCAGGGGGGCGGAGCCTATGGAAAAACGC
CAGCAACGCGGCCTTTTTACGGTTCCTGGCCTTTTGCTGGCCTTTTGCTCACATGTTCTTTCCTGCGTTA
TCCCCTGATTCTGTGGATAACCGTATTACCGCCATGCATTAGTTATTAATAGTAATCAATTACGGGGTCA
TTAGTTCATAGCCCATATATGGAGTTCCG
